Addgene plasmid #47514: pAraTMwt
Purpose: Contains A2B L980A TMCY mutant, expresses wt AraC for heterodimer competition assay
Depositing lab: Bryan Berger. Depositing organization: Lehigh University. Publication: A Novel Assay for Assessing Juxtamembrane and Transmembrane Domain Interactions Important for Receptor Heterodimerization. Su PC, Berger BW. J Mol Biol. 2013 Jul 19. pii: S0022-2836(13)00456-7. doi: 10.1016/j.jmb.2013.07.022. PubMed 23876708.
Backbone
  Vector backbone: pTrc99
  Total vector size (bp): 5611
  Vector type: Bacterial Expression
Growth in bacteria
  Bacterial resistance: Ampicillin, 100 μg/mL
  Growth temperature: 37°C
  Growth strain: DH5alpha
  Copy number: High Copy
Gene/Insert
  Gene/Insert name: Integrin alpha2B L980A TM-CYTO
  Species: Synthetic
  Insert size (bp): 138
  Promoter: Tac
  Cloning method: Restriction Enzyme; 5′ cloning site SacI (not destroyed); 3′ cloning site KpnI (not destroyed)
  Sequencing primers: 5′ gcgctgaagtcttacgagga; 3′ TTATGACAACTTGACGGCTACATC
Terms and licenses: Academic/Nonprofit Terms; Industry Terms: Not Available to Industry
Depositor comments: The Addgene QC sequence identifed a S23P mutation in the MBP insert that does not effect plasmid function.
How to cite: pAraTMwt was a gift from Bryan Berger (Addgene plasmid # 47514 ; http://n2t.net/addgene:47514 ; RRID:Addgene_47514)
