[The description below was written by a language model from this plasmid's Addgene catalogue record and pLannotate feature annotations shown in this document.]
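Description:
pAraTMwt is a bacterial expression plasmid built on the pTrc99 backbone for use in E. coli. It is maintained through a high-copy ColE1/pMB1-type origin and selected with ampicillin via the β-lactamase (AmpR) gene. The backbone also carries a pBR322 bom region, a remnant of rop, and a lacI gene driven by the lacIq promoter. The catalogue lists the total size as 5,611 bp, whereas the depositor's full sequence used for annotation is 5,856 nt. The record does not explain this difference.

The expression cassette is driven by a hybrid trp/lac promoter, listed as Tac in the catalogue and annotated as trc in the feature table. A lac operator follows it, so the plasmid-encoded Lac repressor holds transcription off until IPTG is added. Downstream, three coding segments lie head to tail on the same strand: most of maltose-binding protein (malE), a short fragment of human integrin αIIb (ITGA2B), and a partial araC coding region. The rrnB T1 and T2 terminators close the unit. The integrin segment is a 138 bp synthetic insert cloned between retained SacI and KpnI sites, and it encodes the transmembrane and cytoplasmic region carrying the L980A substitution. This layout suggests a single MBP–integrin TM/cytoplasmic–AraC chimera, although the record does not state the reading frames across the junctions.

According to the depositor, the plasmid supplies the wild-type AraC version of the construct for a heterodimer competition assay that probes juxtamembrane and transmembrane domain interactions in receptor heterodimerization. The reporter and partner constructs are not described in this record. The depositor also notes an S23P change in MBP, found during quality-control sequencing, and says it does not affect plasmid function.
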