Features (pLannotate 1.2.2; 17 found; start..end, strand, type, name):
      3..20      +  promoter       tet promoter (fragment): E. coli promoter for tetracycline efflux protein gene
     16..117     -  CDS            yciV (fragment): RNAAM_ECOLI - Also known as trpH From Escherichia coli (strain K12).
    193..222     +  promoter       trc promoter: strong E. coli promoter; hybrid between the trp and lac UV5 promoters
    230..246     +  protein_bind   lac operator: The lac repressor binds to the lac operator to inhibit transcription in E. coli. This inhibition can be relieved by adding lactose or isopropyl-β-D-thiogalactopyranoside (IPTG). lac repressor encoded by lacI
    271..1442    +  CDS            MBP (fragment): maltose binding protein from E. coli; malE; This gene encodes a signal sequence that can direct MBP to the bacterial periplasm.
   1470..1613    +  CDS            ITGA2B (fragment): ITA2B_HUMAN - Also known as GP2B, ITGAB. Experimental evidence at protein level: Swiss-Prot protein existence level 1. Integrin alpha-IIb/beta-3 is a receptor for fibronectin, fibrinogen, plasminogen, prothrombin, thrombospondin and vitronectin. It recognizes the sequence R-G-D in a wide array of ligands. It recognizes the sequence H-H-L-G-G-G-A-K-Q-A-G-D-V in fibrinogen gamma chain. Following activation integrin alpha-IIb/beta-3 brings about platelet/platelet interaction through binding of soluble fibrinogen. This step leads to rapid platelet aggregation which physically plugs ruptured endoth
   1623..2000    +  CDS            araC (fragment): L-arabinose regulatory protein; araC
   2090..2205    +  ncRNA          5S rRNA: Accession: RF00001 - 5S ribosomal RNA
   2209..2295    +  terminator     rrnB T1 terminator: Escherichia coli rrnB; transcription terminator T1 from the E. coli rrnB gene
   2387..2414    +  terminator     rrnB T2 terminator: transcription terminator T2 from the E. coli rrnB gene
   2434..2525    +  promoter       AmpR promoter: bla
   2526..3386    +  CDS            AmpR: β-lactamase; bla; confers resistance to ampicillin, carbenicillin, and related antibiotics
   3557..4145    +  rep_origin     ori: high-copy-number ColE1/pMB1/pBR322/pUC origin of replication
   4331..4471    -  misc_feature   bom: basis of mobility region from pBR322
   4573..4613    -  CDS            rop (fragment): Rop protein, which maintains plasmids at low copy number; rop
   4657..4734    +  promoter       lacIq promoter: lacI (mutant); In the lacIq allele, a single base change in the promoter boosts expression of the lacI gene about 10-fold.
   4735..5817    +  CDS            lacI: lac repressor; lacI; The lac repressor binds to the lac operator to inhibit transcription in E. coli. This inhibition can be relieved by adding lactose or isopropyl-β-D-thiogalactopyranoside (IPTG).
>Addgene plasmid #47514 | pAraTMwt | depositor full sequence | sequence record 67685 | pAraTMwt sequence 5856 bps
GTTTGACAGCTTATCATCGACTGCACGGTGCACCAATGCTTCTGGCGTCAGGCAGCCATCGGAAGCTGTG
GTATGGCTGTGCAGGTCGTAAATCACTGCATAATTCGTGTCGCTCAAGGCGCACTCCCGTTCTGGATAAT
GTTTTTTGCGCCGACATCATAACGGTTCTGGCAAATATTCTGAAATGAGCTGTTGACAATTAATCATCCG
GCTCGTATAATGTGTGGAATTGTGAGCGGATAACAATTTCACACAGGAAACAGACCATGGAAATAAAAAC
AGGTGCACGCATCCTCGCATTATCCGCATTAACGACGATGATGTTTTCCGCCTCGGCTCTCGCCAAAATC
GAAGAAGGTAAACTGGTAATCTGGATTAACGGCGATAAAGGCTATAACGGTCTCGCTGAAGTCGGTAAGA
AATTCGAGAAAGATACCGGAATTAAAGTCACCGTTGAGCATCCGGATAAACTGGAAGAGAAATTCCCACA
GGTTGCGGCAACTGGCGATGGCCCTGACATTATCTTCTGGGCACACGACCGCTTTGGTGGCTACGCTCAA
TCTGGCCTGTTGGCTGAAATCACCCCGGACAAAGCGTTCCAGGACAAGCTGTATCCGTTTACCTGGGATG
CCGTACGTTACAACGGCAAGCTGATTGCTTACCCGATCGCTGTTGAAGCGTTATCGCTGATTTATAACAA
AGATCTGCTGCCGAACCCGCCAAAAACCTGGGAAGAGATCCCGGCGCTGGATAAAGAACTGAAAGCGAAA
GGTAAGAGCGCGCTGATGTTCAACCTGCAAGAACCGTACTTCACCTGGCCGCTGATTGCTGCTGACGGGG
GTTATGCGTTCAAGTATGAAAACGGCAAGTACGACATTAAAGACGTGGGCGTGGATAACGCTGGCGCGAA
AGCGGGTCTGACCTTCCTGGTTGACCTGATTAAAAACAAACACATGAATGCAGACACCGATTACTCCATC
GCAGAAGCTGCCTTTAATAAAGGCGAAACAGCGATGACCATCAACGGCCCGTGGGCATGGTCCAACATCG
ACACCAGCAAAGTGAATTATGGTGTAACGGTACTGCCGACCTTCAAGGGTCAACCATCCAAACCGTTCGT
TGGCGTGCTGAGCGCAGGTATTAACGCCGCCAGTCCGAACAAAGAGCTGGCAAAAGAGTTCCTCGAAAAC
TATCTGCTGACTGATGAAGGTCTGGAAGCGGTTAATAAAGACAAACCGCTGGGTGCCGTAGCGCTGAAGT
CTTACGAGGAAGAGTTGGCGAAAGATCCACGTATTGCCGCCACTATGGAAAACGCCCAGAAAGGTGAAAT
CATGCCGAACATCCCGCAGATGTCCGCTTTCTGGTATGCCGTGCGTACTGCGGTGATCAACGCCGCCAGC
GGTCGTCAGACTGTCGATGAAGCCCTGAAAGACGCGCAGACTTATCCGTATGATGTGCCGGATTATGCGG
AGCTCGCGATTCCGATTTGGTGGGTGCTGGTGGGCGTGCTGGGCGGCCTGCTGCTGGCGACCATTCTGGT
GCTGGCGATGTGGAAAGTGGGCTTTTTTAAACGCAACCGCCCGCCGCTGGAAGAAGATGATGAAGAAGGC
GAAGGTACCATGAACGAGTCGCTCCATCCACCGATGGATAATCGGGTACGCGAGGCTTGTCAGTACATCA
GCGATCACCTGGCAGACAGCAATTTTGATATCGCCAGCGTCGCACAGCATGTTTGCTTGTCGCCGTCGCG
TCTGTCACATCTTTTCCGCCAGCAGTTAGGGATTAGCGTCTTAAGCTGGCGCGAGGACCAACGCATTAGT
CAGGCGAAGCTGCTTTTGAGCACTACCCGGATGCCTATCGCCACCGTCGGTCGCAATGTTGGTTTTGACG
ATCAACTCTATTTCTCGCGAGTATTTAAAAAATGCACCGGGGCCAGCCCGAGCGAGTTTCGTGCCGGTTG
TGAAGAAAAAGTGAATGATGTAGCCGTCAAGTTGTCATAAAAGCTTGGCTGTTTTGGCGGATGAGAGAAG
ATTTTCAGCCTGATACAGATTAAATCAGAACGCAGAAGCGGTCTGATAAAACAGAATTTGCCTGGCGGCA
GTAGCGCGGTGGTCCCACCTGACCCCATGCCGAACTCAGAAGTGAAACGCCGTAGCGCCGATGGTAGTGT
GGGGTCTCCCCATGCGAGAGTAGGGAACTGCCAGGCATCAAATAAAACGAAAGGCTCAGTCGAAAGACTG
GGCCTTTCGTTTTATCTGTTGTTTGTCGGTGAACGCTCTCCTGAGTAGGACAAATCCGCCGGGAGCGGAT
TTGAACGTTGCGAAGCAACGGCCCGGAGGGTGGCGGGCAGGACGCCCGCCATAAACTGCCAGGCATCAAA
TTAAGCAGAAGGCCATCCTGACGGATGGCCTTTTTGCGTTTCTACAAACTCTTTTTGTTTATTTTTCTAA
ATACATTCAAATATGTATCCGCTCATGAGACAATAACCCTGATAAATGCTTCAATAATATTGAAAAAGGA
AGAGTATGAGTATTCAACATTTCCGTGTCGCCCTTATTCCCTTTTTTGCGGCATTTTGCCTTCCTGTTTT
TGCTCACCCAGAAACGCTGGTGAAAGTAAAAGATGCTGAAGATCAGTTGGGTGCACGAGTGGGTTACATC
GAACTGGATCTCAACAGCGGTAAGATCCTTGAGAGTTTTCGCCCCGAAGAACGTTTTCCAATGATGAGCA
CTTTTAAAGTTCTGCTATGTGGCGCGGTATTATCCCGTGTTGACGCCGGGCAAGAGCAACTCGGTCGCCG
CATACACTATTCTCAGAATGACTTGGTTGAGTACTCACCAGTCACAGAAAAGCATCTTACGGATGGCATG
ACAGTAAGAGAATTATGCAGTGCTGCCATAACCATGAGTGATAACACTGCGGCCAACTTACTTCTGACAA
CGATCGGAGGACCGAAGGAGCTAACCGCTTTTTTGCACAACATGGGGGATCATGTAACTCGCCTTGATCG
TTGGGAACCGGAGCTGAATGAAGCCATACCAAACGACGAGCGTGACACCACGATGCCTACAGCAATGGCA
ACAACGTTGCGCAAACTATTAACTGGCGAACTACTTACTCTAGCTTCCCGGCAACAATTAATAGACTGGA
TGGAGGCGGATAAAGTTGCAGGACCACTTCTGCGCTCGGCCCTTCCGGCTGGCTGGTTTATTGCTGATAA
ATCTGGAGCCGGTGAGCGTGGGTCTCGCGGTATCATTGCAGCACTGGGGCCAGATGGTAAGCCCTCCCGT
ATCGTAGTTATCTACACGACGGGGAGTCAGGCAACTATGGATGAACGAAATAGACAGATCGCTGAGATAG
GTGCCTCACTGATTAAGCATTGGTAACTGTCAGACCAAGTTTACTCATATATACTTTAGATTGATTTAAA
ACTTCATTTTTAATTTAAAAGGATCTAGGTGAAGATCCTTTTTGATAATCTCATGACCAAAATCCCTTAA
CGTGAGTTTTCGTTCCACTGAGCGTCAGACCCCGTAGAAAAGATCAAAGGATCTTCTTGAGATCCTTTTT
TTCTGCGCGTAATCTGCTGCTTGCAAACAAAAAAACCACCGCTACCAGCGGTGGTTTGTTTGCCGGATCA
AGAGCTACCAACTCTTTTTCCGAAGGTAACTGGCTTCAGCAGAGCGCAGATACCAAATACTGTCCTTCTA
GTGTAGCCGTAGTTAGGCCACCACTTCAAGAACTCTGTAGCACCGCCTACATACCTCGCTCTGCTAATCC
TGTTACCAGTGGCTGCTGCCAGTGGCGATAAGTCGTGTCTTACCGGGTTGGACTCAAGACGATAGTTACC
GGATAAGGCGCAGCGGTCGGGCTGAACGGGGGGTTCGTGCACACAGCCCAGCTTGGAGCGAACGACCTAC
ACCGAACTGAGATACCTACAGCGTGAGCTATGAGAAAGCGCCACGCTTCCCGAAGGGAGAAAGGCGGACA
GGTATCCGGTAAGCGGCAGGGTCGGAACAGGAGAGCGCACGAGGGAGCTTCCAGGGGGAAACGCCTGGTA
TCTTTATAGTCCTGTCGGGTTTCGCCACCTCTGACTTGAGCGTCGATTTTTGTGATGCTCGTCAGGGGGG
CGGAGCCTATGGAAAAACGCCAGCAACGCGGCCTTTTTACGGTTCCTGGCCTTTTGCTGGCCTTTTGCTC
ACATGTTCTTTCCTGCGTTATCCCCTGATTCTGTGGATAACCGTATTACCGCCTTTGAGTGAGCTGATAC
CGCTCGCCGCAGCCGAACGACCGAGCGCAGCGAGTCAGTGAGCGAGGAAGCGGAAGAGCGCCTGATGCGG
TATTTTCTCCTTACGCATCTGTGCGGTATTTCACACCGCATATGGTGCACTCTCAGTACAATCTGCTCTG
ATGCCGCATAGTTAAGCCAGTATACACTCCGCTATCGCTACGTGACTGGGTCATGGCTGCGCCCCGACAC
CCGCCAACACCCGCTGACGCGCCCTGACGGGCTTGTCTGCTCCCGGCATCCGCTTACAGACAAGCTGTGA
CCGTCTCCGGGAGCTGCATGTGTCAGAGGTTTTCACCGTCATCACCGAAACGCGCGAGGCAGCAGATCAA
TTCGCGCGCGAAGGCGAAGCGGCATGCATTTACGTTGACACCATCGAATGGTGCAAAACCTTTCGCGGTA
TGGCATGATAGCGCCCGGAAGAGAGTCAATTCAGGGTGGTGAATGTGAAACCAGTAACGTTATACGATGT
CGCAGAGTATGCCGGTGTCTCTTATCAGACCGTTTCCCGCGTGGTGAACCAGGCCAGCCACGTTTCTGCG
AAAACGCGGGAAAAAGTGGAAGCGGCGATGGCGGAGCTGAATTACATTCCCAACCGCGTGGCACAACAAC
TGGCGGGCAAACAGTCGTTGCTGATTGGCGTTGCCACCTCCAGTCTGGCCCTGCACGCGCCGTCGCAAAT
TGTCGCGGCGATTAAATCTCGCGCCGATCAACTGGGTGCCAGCGTGGTGGTGTCGATGGTAGAACGAAGC
GGCGTCGAAGCCTGTAAAGCGGCGGTGCACAATCTTCTCGCGCAACGCGTCAGTGGGCTGATCATTAACT
ATCCGCTGGATGACCAGGATGCCATTGCTGTGGAAGCTGCCTGCACTAATGTTCCGGCGTTATTTCTTGA
TGTCTCTGACCAGACACCCATCAACAGTATTATTTTCTCCCATGAAGACGGTACGCGACTGGGCGTGGAG
CATCTGGTCGCATTGGGTCACCAGCAAATCGCGCTGTTAGCGGGCCCATTAAGTTCTGTCTCGGCGCGTC
TGCGTCTGGCTGGCTGGCATAAATATCTCACTCGCAATCAAATTCAGCCGATAGCGGAACGGGAAGGCGA
CTGGAGTGCCATGTCCGGTTTTCAACAAACCATGCAAATGCTGAATGAGGGCATCGTTCCCACTGCGATG
CTGGTTGCCAACGATCAGATGGCGCTGGGCGCAATGCGCGCCATTACCGAGTCCGGGCTGCGCGTTGGTG
CGGATATCTCGGTAGTGGGATACGACGATACCGAAGACAGCTCATGTTATATCCCGCCGTCAACCACCAT
CAAACAGGATTTTCGCCTGCTGGGGCAAACCAGCGTGGACCGCTTGCTGCAACTCTCTCAGGGCCAGGCG
GTGAAGGGCAATCAGCTGTTGCCCGTCTCACTGGTGAAAAGAAAAACCACCCTGGCGCCCAATACGCAAA
CCGCCTCTCCCCGCGCGTTGGCCGATTCATTAATGCAGCTGGCACGACAGGTTTCCCGACTGGAAAGCGG
GCAGTGAGCGCAACGCAATTAATGTGAGTTAGCGCGAATTGATCTG
