>Addgene plasmid #47514 | pAraTMwt | addgene partial sequence | sequence record 69646 | pBAD-R 5'-GATTTAATCTGTATCAGG-3'
AACAGCCAAGCTTTTATGACAACTTGACGGCTACATCATTCACTTTTTCTTCACAACCGGCACGGAACTC
GCTCGGGCTGGCCCCGGTGCATTTTTTAAATACCCGCGAGAAATAGAGTTGATCGTCAAAACCAACATTG
CGACCGACGGTGGCGATAGGCATCCGGGTGGTGCTCAAAAGCAGCTTCGCCTGGCTGATACGTTGGTCCT
CGCGCCAGCTTAAGACGCTAATCCCTAACTGCTGGCGGAAAAGATGTGACAGACGCGACGGCGACAAGCA
AACATGCTGTGCGACGCTGGCGATATCAAAATTGCTGTCTGCCAGGTGATCGCTGATGTACTGACAAGCC
TCGCGTACCCGATTATCCATCGGTGGATGGAGCGACTCGTTCATGGTACCTTCGCCTTCTTCATCATCTT
CTTCCAGCGGCGGGCGGTTGCGTTTAAAAAAGCCCACTTTCCACATCGCCAGCACCAGAATGGTCGCCAG
CAGCAGGCCGCCCAGCACGCCCACCAGCACCCACCAAATCGGAATCGCGAGCTCCGCATAATCCGGCACA
TCATACGGATAAGTCTGCGCGTCTTTCAGGGCTTCATCGACAGTCTGACGACCGCTGGCGGCGTTGATCA
CCGCAGTACGCACGGCATACCAGAAAGCGGACATCTGCGGGATGTTCGGCATGATTTCACCTTTCTGGGC
GTTTTCCATAGTGGCGGCAATACGTGGATCTTTCGCCAACTCTTCCTCGTAAGACTTCAGCGCTACGGCA
CCCAGCGGTTTGTCTTTATTAACCGCTTCCAGACCTTCATCAGTCAGCAGATAGTTTTCGAGGAACTCTT
TTGCCAGCTCTTTGTTCGGACTGGCGGCGTTAATACCTGCGCTCAGCACGCCAACGAACGGTTTGGATGG
TTGACCCTTGAAGGTCGGCAGTACCGTTACACCATAATTCACTTTGCTGGTGTCGATGTTGGACCATGCC
CACGGGCCGTT
