>Addgene plasmid #47514 | pAraTMwt | addgene partial sequence | sequence record 70423 | M13_pUC_rev_primer
GGTGCACGCATCCTCGCATTATCCGCATTAACGACGATGATGTTTTCCGCCCCGGCTCTCGCCAAAATCG
AAGAAGGTAAACTGGTAATCTGGATTAACGGCGATAAAGGCTATAACGGTCTCGCTGAAGTCGGTAAGAA
ATTCGAGAAAGATACCGGAATTAAAGTCACCGTTGAGCATCCGGATAAACTGGAAGAGAAATTCCCACAG
GTTGCGGCAACTGGCGATGGCCCTGACATTATCTTCTGGGCACACGACCGCTTTGGTGGCTACGCTCAAT
CTGGCCTGTTGGCTGAAATCACCCCGGACAAAGCGTTCCAGGACAAGCTGTATCCGTTTACCTGGGATGC
CGTACGTTACAACGGCAAGCTGATTGCTTACCCGATCGCTGTTGAAGCGTTATCGCTGATTTATAACAAA
GATCTGCTGCCGAACCCGCCAAAAACCTGGGAAGAGATCCCGGCGCTGGATAAAGAACTGAAAGCGAAAG
GTAAGAGCGCGCTGATGTTCAACCTGCAAGAACCGTACTTCACCTGGCCGCTGATTGCTGCTGACGGGGG
TTATGCGTTCAAGTATGAAAACGGCAAGTACGACATTAAAGACGTGGGCGTGGATAACGCTGGCGCGAAA
GCGGGTCTGACCTTCCTGGTTGACCTGATTAAAAACAAACACATGAATGCAGACACCGATTACTCCATCG
CAGAAGCTGCCTTTAATAAAGGCGAAACAGCGATGACCATCAACGGCCCGTGGGCATGGTCCAACATCGA
CACCAGCAAAGTGAATTATGGTGTAACGGTACTGCCGACCTTCAAGGGTCAACCATCCAAACCGTTCGTT
GGCGTGCTGAGCGC
